Addgene plasmid #28249: pET-sCS4T
Depositing lab: Yawen Bai. Depositing organization: National Cancer Institute (NCI). Publication: Structural basis for recognition of centromere histone variant CenH3 by the chaperone Scm3. Zhou Z, Feng H, Zhou BR, Ghirlando R, Hu K, Zwolak A, Miller Jenkins LM, Xiao H, Tjandra N, Wu C, Bai Y. Nature. 2011 Apr 14. 472(7342):234-7. 10.1038/nature09854 PubMed 21412236.
Backbone
  Vector backbone: pET42+b
  Backbone size w/o insert (bp): 6000
  Vector type: Bacterial Expression
Growth in bacteria
  Bacterial resistance: Kanamycin, 50 μg/mL
  Growth temperature: 37°C
  Growth strain: DH5alpha
  Growth instructions: Plasmid is provided in DH5a cells. BL21-CodonPlus (DE3)-RILP Competent Cells from Agilent are recommended for expression.
  Copy number: High Copy
Gene/Insert
  Gene/Insert name: single chain Cse4-Scm3-H4 with Thrombin site
  Species: S. cerevisiae (budding yeast)
  Insert size (bp): 700
  Mutation: A thrombin cutting site between Cse4 and Scm3
  Tag / fusion protein: His (N terminal on insert)
  Cloning method: Restriction Enzyme; 5′ cloning site NdeI (not destroyed); 3′ cloning site XhoI (not destroyed)
  Sequencing primers: 5′ T7 pro; 3′ T7 ter
Terms and licenses: Academic/Nonprofit Terms; Industry Terms: Not Available to Industry
How to cite: pET-sCS4T was a gift from Yawen Bai (Addgene plasmid # 28249 ; http://n2t.net/addgene:28249 ; RRID:Addgene_28249)
