[The description below was written by a language model from this plasmid's Addgene catalogue record.]
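Description:
pET-sCS4T is a bacterial expression plasmid built on a pET42b-type backbone (about 6 kb without insert) for producing a recombinant yeast protein in E. coli. It is recorded as high copy and is selected with kanamycin. The record does not include a feature table, so the promoter is not explicitly annotated. However, the listed T7 promoter and T7 terminator sequencing primers, together with the recommendation of a DE3 expression strain, fit the usual pET arrangement, in which the insert is transcribed by T7 RNA polymerase supplied by the host. A standard cloning strain is used for propagation, and a codon-supplemented BL21(DE3) derivative is suggested for expression.

The insert, roughly 700 bp and cloned between NdeI and XhoI sites that both remain intact, encodes a single-chain fusion of three Saccharomyces cerevisiae components: the centromeric histone H3 variant Cse4 (CenH3), its dedicated chaperone Scm3, and histone H4. The small insert size suggests that fragments rather than full-length proteins are joined, but the record does not give the boundaries. Linking the partners into one polypeptide helps fix their stoichiometry and favours assembly of the complex during bacterial expression. An N-terminal His tag on the insert allows metal-affinity purification. The distinguishing feature of this version is a thrombin cleavage site engineered between the Cse4 and Scm3 segments, which allows the chain to be cut at that junction after purification. The associated publication concerns the structural basis of CenH3 recognition by Scm3, so the construct is suited to preparing this complex for structural and biophysical studies.
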