>Addgene plasmid #28249 | pET-sCS4T | depositor partial sequence | sequence record 13379 | Author sequence
CATATGCACCACCACCACCACCACAAGAAATTATTAATCTCCAAAATTCCATTTGCAAGGCTAGTGAAAG
AAGTTACAGACGAGTTTACAACTAAAGATCAGGATTTACGTTGGCAGTCAATGGCGATTATGGCGTTACA
GGAAGCAAGCGAAGCGTATCTGGTAGGATTATTGGAACATACAAACCTCTTGGCGCTGCATGCAAAAAGA
ATTACTATAATGAAGAAAGACATGCAACTAGCAAGAAGAATCAGGGGACAGTTTCTGGTTCCGCGTGGAT
CCATGGAGCGCCACAAACTAGCAGACGAAAACATGAGAAAAGTGTGGTCCAACATCATAAGCAAATACGA
GTCTATTGAAGAACAAGGAGACCTCGTAGACCTGAAAACTGGTGAAATAGTTGAAGATAATGGGCATATC
AAGACGCTGACGGCCAACAACAGCACGAAAGATAAAAGAACAAAATACACAAGCGTGCTCAGAGACATTA
TCGACATCAGCGACGAGGAAGATGGTGATAAAGGTGGTGTCAAGCGTATTTCTGGTTTGATCTACGAAGA
AGTCAGAGCCGTCTTGAAATCCTTCTTGGAATCCGTCATCAGGGACTCTGTTACTTACACTGAACACGCC
AAGAGAAAGACTGTTACTTCTTTGGATGTTGTTTATGCTTTGAAGAGACAAGGTAGAACCTTATATGGTT
TCGGTGGTTAACTCGAG
