>Addgene plasmid #28249 | pET-sCS4T | addgene partial sequence | sequence record 35514 | 28249 with T7
ATTTTGTTTAACTTTAAGAAGGAGATATACATATGCACCACCACCACCACCACAAGAAATTATTAATCTC
CAAAATTCCATTTGCAAGGCTAGTGAAAGAAGTTACAGACGAGTTTACAACTAAAGATCAGGATTTACGT
TGGCAGTCAATGGCGATTATGGCGTTACAGGAAGCAAGCGAAGCGTATCTGGTAGGATTATTGGAACATA
CAAACCTCTTGGCGCTGCATGCAAAAAGAATTACTATAATGAAGAAAGACATGCAACTAGCAAGAAGAAT
CAGGGGACAGTTTCTGGTTCCGCGTGGATCCATGGAGCGCCACAAACTAGCAGACGAAAACATGAGAAAA
GTGTGGTCCAACATCATAAGCAAATACGAGTCTATTGAAGAACAAGGAGACCTCGTAGACCTGAAAACTG
GTGAAATAGTTGAAGATAATGGGCATATCAAGACGCTGACGGCCAACAACAGCACGAAAGATAAAAGAAC
AAAATACACAAGCGTGCTCAGAGACATTATCGACATCAGCGACGAGGAAGATGGTGATAAAGGTGGTGTC
AAGCGTATTTCTGGTTTGATCTACGAAGAAGTCAGAGCCGTCTTGAAATCCTTCTTGGAATCCGTCATCA
GGGACTCTGTTACTTACACTGAACACGCCAAGAGAAAGACTGTTACTTCTTTGGATGTTGTTTATGCTTT
GAAGAGACAAGGTAGAACCTTATATGGTTTCGGTGGTTAACTCGAGCACCACCACCACCACCACCACCAC
TAATTGATTAATACCTAGGCTGCTAAACAAAGCCCGAAAGGAAGCTGAGTTGGCTGCTGCCACCGCTGAG
CAATAACTAGCATAACCCCTTGGGGCCTCTAAACGGGTCTTGAGGGGTTTTTTGCTGAAAGGAGGAACTA
TATCCGGATTGGCGAATGGGACGCGCCCTGTAGCGGC
